>Addgene plasmid #241469 | pMIHP-12670 S.E.VSVG | addgene full sequence | sequence record 481822 | Addgene NGS Result
TTTTCCCAGTCACGACGTTGTAAAACGACGGCGCAAGGAATGGTGCATGCAAGGAGATGGCGCCCAACAG
TCCCCCGGCCACGGGGCCTGCCACCATACCCACGCCGAAACAAGCGCTCATGAGCCCGAAGTGGCGAGCC
CGATCTTCCCCATCGGTGATGTCGGCGATATAGGCGCCAGCAACCGCACCTGTGGCGCCGGTGATGCCGG
CCACGATGCGTCCGGCGTAGAGGCGATTAGTCCAATTTGTTAAAGACAGGATATCAGTGGTCCAGGCTCT
AGTTTTGACTCAACAATATCACCAGCTGAAGCCTATAGAGTACGAGCCATAGATAAAATAAAAGATTTTA
TTTAGTCTCCAGAAAAAGGGGGGAATGAAAGACCCCACCTGTAGGTTTGGCAAGCTAGCTTAAGTAACGC
CATTTTGCAAGGCATGGAAAATACATAACTGAGAATAGAGAAGTTCAGATCAAGGTTAGGAACAGAGAGA
CAGCAGAATATGGGCCAAACAGGATATCTGTGGTAAGCAGTTCCTGCCCCGGCTCAGGGCCAAGAACAGA
TGGTCCCCAGATGCGGTCCCGCCCTCAGCAGTTTCTAGAGAACCATCAGATGTTTCCAGGGTGCCCCAAG
GACCTGAAATGACCCTGTGCCTTATTTGAACTAACCAATCAGTTCGCTTCTCGCTTCTGTTCGCGCGCTT
CTGCTCCCCGAGCTCAATAAAAGAGCCCACAACCCCTCACTCGGCGCGCCAGTCCTCCGATAGACTGCGT
CGCCCGGGTACCCGTATTCCCAATAAAGCCTCTTGCTGTTTGCATCCGAATCGTGGACTCGCTGATCCTT
GGGAGGGTCTCCTCAGATTGATTGACTGCCCACCTCGGGGGTCTTTCATTTGGAGGTTCCACCGAGATTT
GGAGACCCCTGCCCAGGGACCACCGACCCCCCCGCCGGGAGGTAAGCTGGCCAGCGGTCGTTTCGTGTCT
GTCTCTGTCTTTGTGCGTGTTTGTGCCGGCATCTAATGTTTGCGCCTGCGTCTGTACTAGTTAGCTAACT
AGCTCTGTATCTGGCGGACCCGTGGTGGAACTGACGAGTTCTGAACACCCGGCCGCAACCCTGGGAGACG
TCCCAGGGACTTTGGGGGCCGTTTTTGTGGCCCGACCTGAGGAAGGGAGTCGATGTGGAATCCGACCCCG
TCAGGATATGTGGTTCTGGTAGGAGACGAGAACCTAAAACAGTTCCCGCCTCCGTCTGAATTTTTGCTTT
CGGTTTGGAACCGAAGCCGCGCGTCTTGTCTGCTGCAGCGCTGCAGCATCGTTCTGTGTTGTCTCTGTCT
GACTGTGTTTCTGTATTTGTCTGAAAATTAGGGCCAGACTGTTACCACTCCCTTAAGTTTGACCTTAGGT
CACTGGAAAGATGTCGAGCGGATCGCTCACAACCAGTCGGTAGATGTCAAGAAGAGACGTTGGGTTACCT
TCTGCTCTGCAGAATGGCCAACCTTTAACGTCGGATGGCCGCGAGACGGCACCTTTAACCGAGACCTCAT
CACCCAGGTTAAGATCAAGGTCTTTTCACCTGGCCCGCATGGACACCCAGACCAGGTCCCCTACATCGTG
ACCTGGGAAGCCTTGGCTTTTGACCCCCCTCCCTGGGTCAAGCCCTTTGTACACCCTAAGCCTCCGCCTC
CTCTTCCTCCATCCGCCCCGTCTCTCCCCCTTGAACCTCCTCGTTCGACCCCGCCTCGATCCTCCCTTTA
TCCAGCCCTCACTCCTTCTCTAGGCGCCGGAATTCCGAACAGTCTTCCGTAATAGAAGACACAAGGCTCG
AGCGGGATCAATTCCGCCCCCCCCCTAACGTTACTGGCCGAAGCCGCTTGGAATAAGGCCGGTGTGCGTT
TGTCTATATGTTATTTTCCACCATATTGCCGTCTTTTGGCAATGTGAGGGCCCGGAAACCTGGCCCTGTC
TTCTTGACGAGCATTCCTAGGGGTCTTTCCCCTCTCGCCAAAGGAATGCAAGGTCTGTTGAATGTCGTGA
AGGAAGCAGTTCCTCTGGAAGCTTCTTGAAGACAAACAACGTCTGTAGCGACCCTTTGCAGGCAGCGGAA
CCCCCCACCTGGCGACAGGTGCCTCTGCGGCCAAAAGCCACGTGTATAAGATACACCTGCAAAGGCGGCA
CAACCCCAGTGCCACGTTGTGAGTTGGATAGTTGTGGAAAGAGTCAAATGGCTCTCCTCAAGCGTATTCA
ACAAGGGGCTGAAGGATGCCCAGAAGGTACCCCATTGTATGGGATCTGATCTGGGGCCTCGGTGCACATG
CTTTACATGTGTTTAGTCGAGGTTAAAAAAACGTCTAGGCCCCCCGAACCACGGGGACGTGGTTTTCCTT
TGAAAAACACGATAATACCATGCCAGAGCCTTCTAAGTCTGCACCAGCCCCTAAGAAGGGATCTAAGAAA
GCCATCTCTAAGGCGCAGAAGAAGGATGGCAAGAAGCGCAAGCGCAGCCGCAAGGAGAGCTATTCGGTGT
ACGTGTACAAGGTGCTGAAGCAAGTGCACCCCGACACCGGCATCTCCTCCAAGGCCATGGGCATCATGAA
CTCGTTCGTGAACGACATCTTCGAGCGCATCGCGAGCGAGGCGTCCCGCCTGGCGCATTACAACAAGCGC
TCGACCATCACGTCCCGGGAGATCCAGACGGCCGTGCGCCTGCTGCTGCCCGGGGAGCTGGCCAAGCACG
CCGTGTCGGAGGGCACTAAGGCCGTCACCAAGTACACCAGCTCCAAGGACCCACCGGTCGCCACCGGATC
CACGGTCGCCACCATGGGCAAGGAGACCGCCGCCGCCAAGTTCGAGAGGCAGCACATGGACAGCGGAGGA
GGCGGGGGAGGGGGGGCACCTGTGCCCTATCCAGATCCCCTGGAGCCTAGGGGAGGAGGCGGGGGAGGGT
ATACAGATATCGAAATGAATAGACTCGGAAAGGGCATGCTGATGGTGTAAGCGGCCGCGACTCTAGAGTC
GACCTGCAGGCATGCAAGCTTCAGGTAGCCGGCTAACGTTAACAACCGGTACCTCTAGAACTATAGCTAG
CATGCGCAAATTTAAAGCGCTGATATCGATAAAATAAAAGATTTTATTTAGTCTCCAGAAAAAGGGGGGA
ATGAAAGACCCCACCTGTAGGTTTGGCAAGCTAGCTTAAGTAACGCCATTTTGCAAGGCATGGAAAATAC
ATAACTGAGAATAGAGAAGTTCAGATCAAGGTTAGGAACAGAGAGACAGCAGAATATGGGCCAAACAGGA
TATCTGTGGTAAGCAGTTCCTGCCCCGGCTCAGGGCCAAGAACAGATGGTCCCCAGATGCGGTCCCGCCC
TCAGCAGTTTCTAGAGAACCATCAGATGTTTCCAGGGTGCCCCAAGGACCTGAAATGACCCTGTGCCTTA
TTTGAACTAACCAATCAGTTCGCTTCTCGCTTCTGTTCGCGCGCTTCTGCTCCCCGAGCTCAATAAAAGA
GCCCACAACCCCTCACTCGGCGCGCCAGTCCTCCGATAGACTGCGTCGCCCGGGTACCCGTGTATCCAAT
AAACCCTCTTGCAGTTGCATCCGACTTGTGGTCTCGCTGTTCCTTGGGAGGGTCTCCTCTGAGTGATTGA
CTACCCGTCAGCGGGGGTCTTTCATGGGTAACAGTTTCTTGAAGTTGGAGAACAACATTCTGAGGGTAGG
AGTCGAATATTAAGTAATCCTGACTCAATTAGCCACTGTTTTGAATCCACATACTCCAATACTCCTGAAA
TAGTTCATTATGGACAGCGCAGAAAGAGCTGGGGAGAATTGTGAAATTGTTATCCGCTCACAATTCCACA
CAACATACGAGCCGGAAGCATAAAGTGTAAAGCCTGGGGTGCCTAATGAGTGAGCTAACTCACATTAATT
GCGTTGCGCTCACTGCCCGCTTTCCAGTCGGGAAACCTGTCGTGCCAGCTGCATTAATGAATCGGCCAAC
GCGCGGGGAGAGGCGGTTTGCGTATTGGGCGCTCTTCCGCTTCCTCGCTCACTGACTCGCTGCGCTCGGT
CGTTCGGCTGCGGCGAGCGGTATCAGCTCACTCAAAGGCGGTAATACGGTTATCCACAGAATCAGGGGAT
AACGCAGGAAAGAACATGTGAGCAAAAGGCCAGCAAAAGGCCAGGAACCGTAAAAAGGCCGCGTTGCTGG
CGTTTTTCCATAGGCTCCGCCCCCCTGACGAGCATCACAAAAATCGACGCTCAAGTCAGAGGTGGCGAAA
CCCGACAGGACTATAAAGATACCAGGCGTTTCCCCCTGGAAGCTCCCTCGTGCGCTCTCCTGTTCCGACC
CTGCCGCTTACCGGATACCTGTCCGCCTTTCTCCCTTCGGGAAGCGTGGCGCTTTCTCATAGCTCACGCT
GTAGGTATCTCAGTTCGGTGTAGGTCGTTCGCTCCAAGCTGGGCTGTGTGCACGAACCCCCCGTTCAGCC
CGACCGCTGCGCCTTATCCGGTAACTATCGTCTTGAGTCCAACCCGGTAAGACACGACTTATCGCCACTG
GCAGCAGCCACTGGTAACAGGATTAGCAGAGCGAGGTATGTAGGCGGTGCTACAGAGTTCTTGAAGTGGT
GGCCTAACTACGGCTACACTAGAAGAACAGTATTTGGTATCTGCGCTCTGCTGAAGCCAGTTACCTTCGG
AAAAAGAGTTGGTAGCTCTTGATCCGGCAAACAAACCACCGCTGGTAGCGGTGGTTTTTTTGTTTGCAAG
CAGCAGATTACGCGCAGAAAAAAAGGATCTCAAGAAGATCCTTTGATCTTTTCTACGGGGTCTGACGCTC
AGTGGAACGAAAACTCACGTTAAGGGATTTTGGTCATGAGATTATCAAAAAGGATCTTCACCTAGATCCT
TTTAAATTAAAAATGAAGTTTTAAATCAATCTAAAGTATATATGAGTAAACTTGGTCTGACAGTTACCAA
TGCTTAATCAGTGAGGCACCTATCTCAGCGATCTGTCTATTTCGTTCATCCATAGTTGCCTGACTCCCCG
TCGTGTAGATAACTACGATACGGGAGGGCTTACCATCTGGCCCCAGTGCTGCAATGATACCGCGAGACCC
ACGCTCACCGGCTCCAGATTTATCAGCAATAAACCAGCCAGCCGGAAGGGCCGAGCGCAGAAGTGGTCCT
GCAACTTTATCCGCCTCCATCCAGTCTATTAATTGTTGCCGGGAAGCTAGAGTAAGTAGTTCGCCAGTTA
ATAGTTTGCGCAACGTTGTTGCCATTGCTACAGGCATCGTGGTGTCACGCTCGTCGTTTGGTATGGCTTC
ATTCAGCTCCGGTTCCCAACGATCAAGGCGAGTTACATGATCCCCCATGTTGTGCAAAAAAGCGGTTAGC
TCCTTCGGTCCTCCGATCGTTGTCAGAAGTAAGTTGGCCGCAGTGTTATCACTCATGGTTATGGCAGCAC
TGCATAATTCTCTTACTGTCATGCCATCCGTAAGATGCTTTTCTGTGACTGGTGAGTACTCAACCAAGTC
ATTCTGAGAATAGTGTATGCGGCGACCGAGTTGCTCTTGCCCGGCGTCAATACGGGATAATACCGCGCCA
CATAGCAGAACTTTAAAAGTGCTCATCATTGGAAAACGTTCTTCGGGGCGAAAACTCTCAAGGATCTTAC
CGCTGTTGAGATCCAGTTCGATGTAACCCACTCGTGCACCCAACTGATCTTCAGCATCTTTTACTTTCAC
CAGCGTTTCTGGGTGAGCAAAAACAGGAAGGCAAAATGCCGCAAAAAAGGGAATAAGGGCGACACGGAAA
TGTTGAATACTCATACTCTTCCTTTTTCAATATTATTGAAGCATTTATCAGGGTTATTGTCTCATGAGCG
GATACATATTTGAATGTATTTAGAAAAATAAACAAATAGGGGTTCCGCGCACATTTCCCCGAAAAGTGCC
ACCTGACGTCTAAGAAACCATTATTATCATGACATTAACCTATAAAAATAGGCGTATCACGAGGCCCTTT
CGTCTCGCGCGTTTCGGTGATGACGGTGAAAACCTCTGACACATGCAGCTCCCGGAGACGGTCACAGCTT
GTCTGTAAGCGGATGCCGGGAGCAGACAAGCCCGTCAGGGCGCGTCAGCGGGTGTTGGCGGGTGTCGGGG
CTGGCTTAACTATGCGGCATCAGAGCAGATTGTACTGAGAGTGCACCATATGCGGTGTGAAATACCGCAC
AGATGCGTAAGGAGAAAATACCGCATCAGGCGCCATTCGCCATTCAGGCTGCGCAACTGTTGGGAAGGGC
GATCGGTGCGGGCCTCTTCGCTATTACGCCAGCTGGCGAAAGGGGGATGTGCTGCAAGGCGATTAAGTTG
GGTAACGCCAGGG
Features (pLannotate 1.2.2; 19 found; start..end, strand, type, name):
     32..233     -  CDS            TcR (fragment): tetracycline efflux protein; tet; confers resistance to tetracycline
    234..332     +  CDS            env (fragment): murine leukemia virus gPr80 envelope polyprotein precursor; env; proteolytically cleaved into gp70SU and p15TM subunits
    374..890     +  LTR            5' LTR: 5' long terminal repeat from murine embryonic stem cell virus
    954..1295    +  misc_feature   MESV Ψ: packaging signal of murine embryonic stem cell virus
   1362..1778    +  CDS            gag (truncated): truncated Moloney murine leukemia virus (MMLV) gag gene lacking the start codon
   1837..2397    +  misc_feature   IRES: internal ribosome entry site (IRES) of the encephalomyocarditis virus (EMCV)
   2400..2777    +  CDS            H2bc3: H2B1B_MOUSE - Also known as Hist1h2bb Experimental evidence at protein level: Swiss-Prot protein existence level 1. Core component of nucleosome. Nucleosomes wrap and compact DNA into chromatin, limiting DNA accessibility to the cellular machineries which require DNA as a template. Histones thereby play a central role in transcription regulation, DNA repair, DNA replication and chromosomal stability. DNA accessibility is regulated via a complex set of post-translational modifications of histones, also called histone code, and nucleosome remodeling. From Mus musculus (Mouse).
   3001..3031    +  misc_feature   MCS (fragment): pUC18/19 multiple cloning site
   3151..3665    +  LTR            3' LTR: 3' long terminal repeat from murine embryonic stem cell virus
   3827..3843    -  protein_bind   lac operator: The lac repressor binds to the lac operator to inhibit transcription in E. coli. This inhibition can be relieved by adding lactose or isopropyl-β-D-thiogalactopyranoside (IPTG). lac repressor encoded by lacI
   3851..3881    -  promoter       lac promoter: promoter for the E. coli lac operon
   3896..3917    -  protein_bind   CAP binding site: CAP binding activates transcription in the presence of cAMP. E. coli catabolite activator protein
   3930..4022    -  CDS            lacI (fragment): lac repressor; lacI; The lac repressor binds to the lac operator to inhibit transcription in E. coli. This inhibition can be relieved by adding lactose or isopropyl-β-D-thiogalactopyranoside (IPTG).
   4205..4793    -  rep_origin     ori: high-copy-number ColE1/pMB1/pBR322/pUC origin of replication
   4964..5824    -  CDS            AmpR: β-lactamase; bla; confers resistance to ampicillin, carbenicillin, and related antibiotics
   5825..5929    -  promoter       AmpR promoter: bla
   6024..6059    +  CDS            rop (fragment): Rop protein, which maintains plasmids at low copy number; rop
   6161..6260    +  misc_feature   bom (fragment): basis of mobility region from pBR322
   6266..32      -  CDS            lacZα (fragment) (across the origin): LacZα fragment of β-galactosidase; lacZ fragment
