[The description below was written by a language model from this plasmid's Addgene catalogue record and pLannotate feature annotations shown in this document.]
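Description:
pMIHP-12670 S.E.VSVG is a gammaretroviral empty-backbone vector of about 6.4 kb, one member of a "Flow Code" barcode series. Its p.MIHP backbone was made from p.MIGII by replacing the GFP reporter with a histone carrying epitope tags, and part of the design derives from earlier pro-code vectors. In bacteria it replicates from a high-copy ColE1/pUC-type origin and is selected with ampicillin through the bla gene and its promoter. The depositor recommends a recombination-deficient stable strain, which is usual for plasmids with repeated LTRs. Short fragments of TcR, lacZα, lacI, rop, bom and MLV env, along with a lac promoter/operator region, are annotated in the backbone. These appear to be non-functional leftovers from earlier cloning steps.

The viral cassette is flanked by murine embryonic stem cell virus 5' and 3' LTRs. It includes the MESV Ψ packaging signal and a truncated MMLV gag segment lacking its start codon, elements that support encapsidation of the genomic RNA when gag-pol and envelope are supplied in trans. Downstream, an EMCV IRES drives translation of mouse histone H2B (H2bc3). The catalogue lists S, E and VSV-G epitope tags. They are not annotated individually in the feature table, but they presumably lie in the unannotated stretch after the histone coding sequence. A nuclear histone bearing this particular tag combination would act as an antibody-detectable barcode for transduced cells, readable by flow cytometry, in place of a fluorescent protein.

No gene of interest is present. The position upstream of the IRES, between gag and the IRES, is where a cargo would normally go so that it is co-expressed with the barcode from the LTR-driven transcript. The record says the plasmid is to be used "with mRNAs" but does not elaborate on this.
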