Addgene plasmid #241469: pMIHP-12670 S.E.VSVG
Purpose: (Empty Backbone) S.E.VSVG Flow Code Plasmid This plasmid is to be used with mRNAs.
Depositing lab: Adrian Liston. Depositing organization: Babraham Institute.
Backbone
  Vector backbone: p.MIHP — made from p.MIGII with the GFP element being replaced with the histone epitopes
  Vector type: Retroviral
  Tag / fusion protein: S; E; VSVG
Growth in bacteria
  Bacterial resistance: Ampicillin, 100 μg/mL
  Growth temperature: 30°C
  Growth strain: NEB Stable
  Copy number: Unknown
Gene/Insert
  Gene/Insert name: None
Resource information
  A portion of this plasmid was derived from a plasmid made by: The plasmids were generated using pro-code vectors received from Dr Brian Brown at Mount Sinai and we have their permission via email for these to be deposited.
Terms and licenses: Academic/Nonprofit Terms; Industry Terms: Not Available to Industry
Depositor comments: Any stbl competent cell strain can be used for growing this plasmid.
How to cite: pMIHP-12670 S.E.VSVG was a gift from Adrian Liston (Addgene plasmid # 241469 ; http://n2t.net/addgene:241469 ; RRID:Addgene_241469)
